Addgene plasmid #35376: Myc-PSFΔRRM1
Depositing lab: Benjamin Blencowe. Depositing organization: University of Toronto. Publication: Role for PSF in mediating transcriptional activator-dependent stimulation of pre-mRNA processing in vivo. Rosonina E, Ip JY, Calarco JA, Bakowski MA, Emili A, McCracken S, Tucker P, Ingles CJ, Blencowe BJ. Mol Cell Biol. 2005 Aug;25(15):6734-46. 10.1128/MCB.25.15.6734-6746.2005 PubMed 16024807.
Backbone
  Vector backbone: pCMVmyc
  Backbone size w/o insert (bp): 3800
  Vector type: Mammalian Expression
Growth in bacteria
  Bacterial resistance: Ampicillin, 100 μg/mL
  Growth temperature: 37°C
  Growth strain: DH5alpha
  Copy number: High Copy
Gene/Insert
  Gene/Insert name: PSF (alt name: SFPQ)
  Species: H. sapiens (human)
  Mutation: Deletion of residues 298-365
  Entrez Gene: SFPQ (a.k.a. POMP100, PPP1R140, PSF)
  Promoter: CMV
  Tag / fusion protein: Myc (N terminal on backbone)
  Cloning method: Restriction Enzyme; 5′ cloning site NsiI (unknown if destroyed); 3′ cloning site SpeI (unknown if destroyed)
  Sequencing primers: 5′ CMV-Fwd
Terms and licenses: Academic/Nonprofit Terms; Industry Terms: Not Available to Industry
How to cite: Myc-PSFΔRRM1 was a gift from Benjamin Blencowe (Addgene plasmid # 35376 ; http://n2t.net/addgene:35376 ; RRID:Addgene_35376)
