[The description below was written by a language model from this plasmid's Addgene catalogue record.]
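Description:
Myc-PSFΔRRM1 is a mammalian expression plasmid built on the pCMVmyc backbone (about 3.8 kb without insert) that drives production of a mutant form of human PSF, also known as SFPQ (splicing factor proline- and glutamine-rich). It is maintained in E. coli as a high-copy plasmid under ampicillin selection. The record does not list an origin of replication, a mammalian selection marker or polyadenylation elements, and no feature table is available to confirm them.

The insert was placed into the backbone by restriction cloning between NsiI and SpeI sites (whether these sites survive is not recorded) and sits downstream of the CMV promoter, a strong constitutive promoter suited to transient expression in transfected mammalian cells. A Myc epitope encoded by the backbone is fused to the N terminus of the protein, allowing the exogenous product to be detected or immunoprecipitated with anti-Myc antibodies and distinguished from endogenous PSF. The coding sequence carries a deletion of residues 298–365, which, as the construct name indicates, removes the first RNA recognition motif (RRM1) of the protein.

The associated publication concerns the role of PSF in transcriptional activator-dependent stimulation of pre-mRNA processing in vivo. In that context the construct would serve as a domain-deletion mutant, presumably compared with wild-type or other mutant PSF, to test whether RRM1 contributes to the protein's function in coupling transcription with pre-mRNA processing, although the record does not describe specific experiments.
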