>Addgene plasmid #35376 | Myc-PSFΔRRM1 | depositor partial sequence | sequence record 43081 | Insert
ATGGAACAAAAACTCATCTCAGAAGAGGATCTGAAGCTCATGTCTCGGGATCGGTTCCGGAGTCGTGGCG
GTGGCGGTGGTGGCTTCCACAGGCGTGGAGGAGGCGGCGGCCGCGGCGGCCTCCACGACTTCCGTTCTCC
GCCGCCCGGCATGGGCCTCAATCAGAATCGCGGCCCCATGGGTCCTGGCCCGGGCCAGAGCGGCCCTAAG
CCTCCGATCCCGCCACCGCCTCCACACCAACAGCAGCAACAGCCACCACCGCAGCAGCCACCGCCGCAGC
AGCCGCCACCGCATCAGCCGCCGCCGCATCCACAGCCGCATCAGCAGCAGCAGCCGCCGCCACCGCCGCA
GGACTCTTCCAAGCCCGTCGTTGCTCAGGGACCCGGCCCCGCTCCCGGAGTAGGCAGCACACCACCAGCC
TCCAGCTCGGCCCCGCCCGCCACTCCACCAACCTCGGGGGCCCCGCCAGGGTCCGGGCCAGGCCCGACTC
CGACCCCGCCGCCTGCAGTCACCTCGGCCCCTCCCGGGGCGCCGCCACCCACCCCGCCAAGCAGCGGGGT
CCCTACCACACCTCCTCAGGCCGGAGGCCCGCCGCCTCCGCCCGCGGCAGTCCCGGGCCCGGGTCCAGGG
CCTAAGCAGGGCCCAGGTCCGGGTGGTCCCAAAGGCGGCAAAATGCCTGGCGGGCCGAAGCCAGGTGGCG
GCCCGGGCCTAAGTACGCCTGGCGGCCACCCCAAGCCGCCGCGTCGAGGCGGCGGGGAGCCCCGCGGGGG
CCGCCAGCACCACCCGCCCTACCACCAGCAGCATCACCAGGGGCCCCCGCCCGGCGGGCCCGGCGGCCGC
AGCGAGGAGAAGATCTCGGACTCGGAGGGGTTTAAAGCCAATTTGTCTCTCTTGAGGAGGCCTGGAGAGA
AAACTTACACACAGCGATGTCGGTTGTTTGTTGGGAATCTACCTGCTGATATCACGGAGGATGAATTCAA
AAGACTATTTGCTAAATATGGAGAACCAGGAGAAGTTTTTATCAACAAAGGCAAAGGATTCGGATTTATT
AAGCTTGAATCTAGAGCTTTGGCTGAAATTGCCAAAGCCGAACTGGATGAAGCAGCAAGAAAGGCATTTG
AACGATGCAGTGAAGGTGTTTTCTTACTGACGACAACTCCTCGTCCAGTCATTGTGGAACCACTTGAACA
ACTAGATGATGAAGATGGTCTTCCTGAAAAACTTGCCCAGAAGAATCCAATGTATCAAAAGGAGAGAGAA
ACCCCTACTCGTTTTGCCCAGCATGGCACGTTTGAGTACGAATATTCTCAGCGATGGAAGTCTTTGGATG
AAATGGAAAAACAGCAAAGGGAACAAGTTGAAAAAAACATGAAAGATGCAAAAGACAAATTGGAAAGTGA
AATGGAAGATGCCTATCATGAACATCAGGCAAATCTTTTGCGCCAAGATCTGATGAGACGACAGGAAGAA
TTAAGACGCATGGAAGAACTTCACAATCAAGAAATGCAGAAACGTAAAGAAATGCAATTGAGGCAAGAGG
AGGAACGACGTAGAAGAGAGGAAGAGATGATGATTCGTCAACGTGAGATGGAAGACCAAATGAGGCGCCA
AAGAGAGGAAAGTTACAGCCGAATGGGCTACATGGATCCACGGGAAAGAGACATGCGAATGGGTGGCGGA
GGAGCAATGAACATGGGAGATCCCTATGGTTCAGGAGGCCAGAAATTTCCACCTCTAGGAGGTGGTGGTG
GCATAGGTTATGAAGCTAATCCTGGCGTTCCACCAGCAACCATGAGTGGTTCCATGATGGGAAGTGACAT
GCGTACTGAGCGCTTTGGGCAGGGAGGTGCGGGGCCTGTGGGTGGACAGGGTCCTAGAGGAATGGGGCCT
GGAACTCCAGCAGGATATGGTAGAGGGAGAGAAGAGTACGAAGGCCCAAACAAAAAACCCCGATTTTAG
