>Addgene plasmid #35376 | Myc-PSFΔRRM1 | addgene partial sequence | sequence record 44286 | CMV-F 5'-CGCAAATGGGCGGTAGGCGTG-3'
GCTCTCTGGCTACTAGAGAACCCACTGCTTACTGGCTTATCGAAATTATGGAACAAAAACTCATCTCAGA
AGAGGATCTGAAGCTTGATATCGAATTCCTGCATATGTCTCGGGATCGGTTCCGGAGTCGTGGCGGTGGC
GGTGGTGGCTTCCACAGGCGTGGAGGAGGCGGCGGCCGCGGCGGCCTCCACGACTTCCGTTCTCCGCCGC
CCGGCATGGGCCTCAATCAGAATCGCGGCCCCATGGGTCCTGGCCCGGGCCAGAGCGGCCCTAAGCCTCC
GATCCCGCCACCGCCTCCACACCAACAGCAGCAACAGCCACCACCGCAGCAGCCACCGCCGCAGCAGCCG
CCACCGCATCAGCCGCCGCCGCATCCACAGCCGCATCAGCAGCAGCAGCCGCCGCCACCGCCGCAGGACT
CTTCCAAGCCCGTCGTTGCTCAGGGACCCGGCCCCGCTCCCGGAGTAGGCAGCGCACCACCAGCCTCCAG
CTCGGCCCCGCCCGCCACTCCACCAACCTCGGGGGCCCCGCCAGGGTCCGGGCCAGGCCCGACTCCGACC
CCGCCGCCTGCAGTCACCTCGGCCCCTCCCGGGGCGCCGCCACCCACCCCGCCAAGCAGCGGGGTCCCTA
CCACACCTCCTCAGGCCGGAGGCCCGCCGCCTCCGCCCGCGGCAGTCCCGGGCCCGGGTCCAGGGCCTAA
GCAGGGCCCAGGTCCGGGTGGTCCCAAAGGCGGCAAAATGCCTGGCGGGCCGAAGCCAGGTGGCGGCCCG
GGCCT
