>Addgene plasmid #35376 | Myc-PSFΔRRM1 | addgene partial sequence | sequence record 44292 | EBV-rev 5'-GTGGTTTGTCCAAACTCATC-3'
TGTTCCTTTAGTGAGGGTTAATTTCGAGCTTGGCGTAATCATGGTCATAGCTGTTTCCTGTGTGAAATTG
TTATCCGCTCACAATTCCACACAACATACGAGCCGGAAGCATAAAGTGTAAAGCCTGGGGTGCCTAATGA
GTGAGCTAACTCACATTAATTGCGTTGCGCTCACTGCCCGCTTTCCAGTCGGGAAACCTGTCGTGCCAGC
TGCATTAATGAATCGGCCAACGCGCGGGGAGAGGCGGTTTGCGTATTGGGCGCTCTTCCGCTTCCTCGCT
CACTGACTCGCTGCGCTCGGTCGTTCGGCTGCGGCGAGCGGTATCAGCTCACTCAAAGGCGGTAATACGG
TTATCCACAGAATCAGGGGATAACGCAGGAAAGAACATGTGAGCAAAAGGCCAGCAAAAGGCCAGGAACC
GTAAAAAGGCCGCGTTGCTGGCGTTTTTCCATAGGCTCCGCCCCCCTGACGAGCATCACAAAAATCGACG
CTCAAGTCAGAGGTGGCGAAACCCGACAGGACTATAAAGATACCAGGCGTTTCCCCCTGGAAGCTCCCTC
GTGCGCTCTCCTGTTCCGACCCTGCCGCTTACCGGATACCTGTCCGCCTTTCTCCCTTCGGGAAGCGTGG
CGCTTTCTCATAGCTCACGCTGTAGGTATCTCAGTTCGGTGTAGGTCGTTCGCTCCAAGCTGGGCTGTGT
GCACGAACCCCCCGTTCAGCCCGACCGCTGCGCCTTATCCGGTAACTATCGTCTTGAGTCCAACCCGGTA
AGACACGACTTATCGCCACTGGCAGCAGCCACTGGTAACAGGATTAGCAGAGCGAGGTATGTAGGCGGTG
CTACAGAGTTCTTGAAGTGGTGGCCTAACTACGGCTACAC
