>Addgene plasmid #35376 | Myc-PSFΔRRM1 | addgene partial sequence | sequence record 45021 | hPSF-F2 5'-GGTCCAGGGCCTAAGCAG-3'
AAGCCAGGTGGCGGCCCGGGCCTAAGTACGCCTGGCGGCCACCCCAAGCCGCCGCATCGAGGCGGCGGGG
AGCCCCGCGGGGGCCGCCAGCACCACCCGCCCTACCACCAGCAGCATCACCAGGGGCCCCCGCCCGGCGG
GCCCGGCGGCCGCAGCGAGGAGAAGATCTCGGACTCGGAGGGGTTTAAAGCCAATTTGTCTCTCTTGAGG
AGGCCTGGAGAGAAAACTTACACACAGCGATGTGCCACACATGCTGCTGCCCTTTCTGTTCGTAATCTTT
CACCTTATGTTTCCAATGAACTGTTGGAAGAAGCCTTTAGCCAATTTGGTCCTATTGAAAGGGCTGTTGT
AATAGTGGATGATCGTGGAAGATCTACAGGGAAAGGCATTGTTGAATTTGCTTCTAAGCCAGCAGCAAGA
AAGGCATTTGAACGATGCAGTGAAGGTGTTTTCTTACTGACGACAACTCCTCGTCCAGTCATTGTGGAAC
CACTTGAACAACTAGATGATGAAGATGGTCTTCCTGAAAAACTTGCCCAGAAGAATCCAATGTATCAAAA
GGAGAGAGAAACCCCTCCTCGTTTTGCCCAGCATGGCACGTTTGAGTACGAATATTCTCAGCGATGGAAG
TCTTTGGATGAAATGGAAAAACAGCAAAGGGAACAAGTTGAAAAAAACATGAAAGATGCAAAAGACAAAT
TGGAAAGTGAAATGGAAGATGCCTATCATGAACATCAGGCAAATCTTTTGCGCCAAGATCTGATGAGACG
ACAGGAAGAATTAAGACGCATGGAAGAACTTCACAATCAAGAAATGCAGAAACGTAAAGA
